Addgene plasmid #176956: RWDD2B_pcDNA6.2/EmGFP-Bsd
Purpose: Mammalian expression vector encoding RWDD2B and EmGFP-Bsd
Depositing lab: Roger Reeves. Depositing organization: Johns Hopkins University and School of Medicine. Publication: Overexpression screen of chromosome 21 genes reveals modulators of Sonic hedgehog signaling relevant to Down syndrome. Moyer AJ, Fernandez FX, Li Y, Klinedinst DK, Florea LD, Kazuki Y, Oshimura M, Reeves RH. Dis Model Mech. 2023 Apr 1;16(4):dmm049712. doi: 10.1242/dmm.049712. Epub 2023 Apr 13. PubMed 36995257.
Backbone
  Vector backbone: pcDNA6.2/EmGFP-Bsd/V5-DEST
  Backbone manufacturer: Invitrogen (V36620)
  Backbone size w/o insert (bp): 5983
  Vector type: Mammalian Expression
  Selectable markers: EmGFP fused to Blasticidin (bsd)-resistance marker
Growth in bacteria
  Bacterial resistance: Ampicillin, 100 μg/mL
  Growth temperature: 37°C
  Growth strain: DH5alpha
  Copy number: High Copy
Gene/Insert
  Gene/Insert name: RWDD2B (alt names: GL011; C21orf6)
  Species: H. sapiens (human)
  Insert size (bp): 960
  Entrez Gene: RWDD2B (a.k.a. GL011, C21orf6)
  Promoter: CMV
  Cloning method: Gateway Cloning
  Sequencing primers: 5′ T7; 3′ V5 reverse
Resource information
  A portion of this plasmid was derived from a plasmid made by: Derived from Addgene #53866
Terms and licenses: Academic/Nonprofit Terms; Industry Terms: Not Available to Industry
Depositor comments: RWDD2B (NM_016940) expressed under the control of CMV promoter and EmGFP-Bsd under the control of PGK
How to cite: RWDD2B_pcDNA6.2/EmGFP-Bsd was a gift from Roger Reeves (Addgene plasmid # 176956 ; http://n2t.net/addgene:176956 ; RRID:Addgene_176956)
