[The description below was written by a language model from this plasmid's Addgene catalogue record and pLannotate feature annotations shown in this document.]
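Description:
RWDD2B_pcDNA6.2/EmGFP-Bsd is a mammalian expression plasmid built on Invitrogen's pcDNA6.2/EmGFP-Bsd/V5-DEST Gateway destination backbone, carrying the human RWDD2B coding sequence (also known as C21orf6 or GL011), a chromosome 21 gene. It is propagated in E. coli as a high-copy plasmid through a ColE1/pUC-type origin with ampicillin resistance (AmpR, β-lactamase), and it also contains an f1 origin. The sequenced record is 6,943 nt.

The roughly 960 bp RWDD2B open reading frame was introduced by Gateway recombination and sits between attB1 and attB2 sites, downstream of the CMV immediate-early enhancer/promoter and a T7 promoter that also serves as a sequencing primer site. A V5 epitope tag lies just after attB2, followed by the HSV TK polyadenylation signal; the record does not state whether the insert reads through into the V5 tag or retains its own stop codon. A second, independent cassette uses the mouse PGK promoter, with an adjacent bacterial EM7 promoter, to drive Emerald GFP fused to blasticidin S deaminase, terminated by an SV40 poly(A) signal. This fusion allows transfected cells to be identified by green fluorescence and selected with blasticidin without tagging RWDD2B itself with a fluorescent protein. Several short annotated fragments (HIV-1 LTR, bGH poly(A), BleoR/ble, lacI) appear to be partial matches or backbone remnants rather than functional elements.

The plasmid was deposited with a study that screened overexpressed chromosome 21 genes for modulators of Sonic hedgehog signaling relevant to Down syndrome, and is suited to overexpressing RWDD2B in cultured mammalian cells.
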