Features (pLannotate 1.2.2; 26 found; start..end, strand, type, name):
      1..204     +  promoter       CMV promoter: human cytomegalovirus (CMV) immediate early promoter
    200..233     +  LTR            5' LTR (truncated) (fragment): truncated 5' long terminal repeat (LTR) from HIV-1
    249..267     +  promoter       T7 promoter: promoter for bacteriophage T7 RNA polymerase
    298..318     +  protein_bind   attB1: mutant version of attB; core recombination site for the Gateway® BP reaction BP Clonase™
    324..1280    +  CDS            RWDD2B: RWD2B_HUMAN - Also known as C21orf6. Experimental evidence at protein level: Swiss-Prot protein existence level 1. From Homo sapiens (Human).
   1285..1309    -  protein_bind   attB2: mutant version of attB; recombination site for the Gateway® BP reaction BP Clonase™
   1335..1376    +  CDS            V5 tag: epitope tag from simian virus 5
   1460..1508    +  polyA_signal   HSV TK poly(A) signal: herpes simplex virus thymidine kinase polyadenylation signal (Cole and Stacy, 1985)
   1599..1615    -  polyA_signal   bGH poly(A) signal (fragment): bovine growth hormone polyadenylation signal
   1710..2138    +  rep_origin     f1 ori (sequence partly withheld): f1 bacteriophage origin of replication; arrow indicates direction of (+) strand synthesis
   2153..2652    +  promoter       PGK promoter: mouse phosphoglycerate kinase 1 promoter
   2666..2713    +  promoter       EM7 promoter: synthetic bacterial promoter&nbsp
   2732..3448    +  CDS            Emerald: Emerald is a basic (constitutively fluorescent) green fluorescent protein published in 1998, derived from Aequorea victoria. It is reported to be a very rapidly-maturing weak dimer.
   3448..3844    +  CDS            BSD (fragment): blasticidin S deaminase; Aspergillus terreus BSD; confers resistance to blasticidin
   3845..3872    +  CDS            BleoR (fragment): antibiotic-binding protein; Sh ble from Streptoalloteichus hindustanus; confers resistance to bleomycin, phleomycin, and Zeocin™
   3882..4007    +  CDS            ble (fragment): BLE_KLEPN - Experimental evidence at protein level: Swiss-Prot protein existence level 1. Binding protein with a strong affinity to the bleomycin family of antibiotics. Binds to CL990; an antimitotic-antibiotic compound. From Klebsiella pneumoniae.
   4002..4123    +  polyA_signal   SV40 poly(A) signal: SV40 polyadenylation signal
   4196..4212    -  protein_bind   lac operator: The lac repressor binds to the lac operator to inhibit transcription in E. coli. This inhibition can be relieved by adding lactose or isopropyl-β-D-thiogalactopyranoside (IPTG). lac repressor encoded by lacI
   4220..4250    -  promoter       lac promoter: promoter for the E. coli lac operon
   4265..4286    -  protein_bind   CAP binding site: CAP binding activates transcription in the presence of cAMP. E. coli catabolite activator protein
   4299..4391    -  CDS            lacI (fragment): lac repressor; lacI; The lac repressor binds to the lac operator to inhibit transcription in E. coli. This inhibition can be relieved by adding lactose or isopropyl-β-D-thiogalactopyranoside (IPTG).
   4574..5162    -  rep_origin     ori: high-copy-number ColE1/pMB1/pBR322/pUC origin of replication
   5333..6193    -  CDS            AmpR: β-lactamase; bla; confers resistance to ampicillin, carbenicillin, and related antibiotics
   6194..6298    -  promoter       AmpR promoter: bla
   6357..6409    -  misc_feature   bom (fragment): basis of mobility region from pBR322
   6564..6943    +  enhancer       CMV enhancer: human cytomegalovirus immediate early enhancer
>Addgene plasmid #176956 | RWDD2B_pcDNA6.2/EmGFP-Bsd | addgene full sequence | sequence record 349713 | Addgene NGS Result
GTGATGCGGTTTTGGCAGTACATCAATGGGCGTGGATAGCGGTTTGACTCACGGGGATTTCCAAGTCTCC
ACCCCATTGACGTCAATGGGAGTTTGTTTTGGCACCAAAATCAACGGGACTTTCCAAAATGTCGTAACAA
CTCCGCCCCATTGACGCAAATGGGCGGTAGGCGTGTACGGTGGGAGGTCTATATAAGCAGAGCTCTCTGG
CTAACTAGAGAACCCACTGCTTACTGGCTTATCGAAATTAATACGACTCACTATAGGGAGACCCAAGCTG
GCTAGTTAAGCTATCAACAAGTTTGTACAAAAAAGCAGGCACCATGAAAATTGAGCTGTCCATGCAGCCA
TGGAACCCGGGTTACAGCAGTGAGGGGGCCACGGCTCAAGAAACTTACACATGTCCAAAAATGATTGAGA
TGGAGCAGGCGGAGGCCCAGCTTGCTGAGTTAGACCTGCTAGCCAGTATGTTCCCTGGTGAGAATGAGCT
CATAGTGAATGACCAGCTGGCTGTAGCAGAACTGAAAGATTGTATTGAAAAGAAGACAATGGAGGGGCGA
TCTTCAAAAGTCTACTTTACTATCAATATGAACCTGGATGTATCTGACGAAAAAATGGCGATGTTTTCTC
TGGCCTGTATTCTTCCCTTTAAATACCCGGCAGTTCTGCCTGAAATCACTGTCAGATCAGTATTATTGAG
TAGATCCCAGCAGACTCAGCTGAACACAGATCTGACTGCATTCCTGCAAAAACATTGTCATGGAGATGTT
TGTATACTGAATGCCACAGAGTGGGTTAGAGAACACGCCTCTGGCTATGTCAGCAGAGATACTTCATCTT
CACCCACCACAGGAAGCACAGTCCAGTCAGTTGACCTCATCTTCACGAGACTCTGGATCTACAGCCATCA
TATCTATAACAAATGCAAAAGAAAGAATATTCTAGAGTGGGCAAAGGAGCTTTCCCTGTCTGGGTTTAGC
ATGCCTGGAAAACCTGGTGTTGTTTGTGTGGAAGGCCCACAAAGTGCCTGTGAAGAATTCTGGTCAAGAC
TCAGAAAATTAAACTGGAAGAGAATTTTAATTCGCCATCGAGAAGACATTCCTTTTGATGGTACAAATGA
TGAAACGGAAAGACAAAGGAAATTTTCCATTTTTGAAGAAAAAGTGTTCAGTGTTAATGGAGCCAGGGGA
AACCACATGGACTTTGGTCAGCTCTATCAGTTCTTAAACACCAAAGGATGTGGGGATGTTTTCCAGATGT
TCTTTGGTGTAGAAGGACAATAGAACCCAGCTTTCTTGTACAAAGTGGTTGATCTAGAGGGCCCGCGGTT
CGAAGGTAAGCCTATCCCTAACCCTCTCCTCGGTCTCGATTCTACGCGTACCGGTTAGTAATGAGTTTAA
ACGGGGGAGGCTAACTGAAACACGGAAGGAGACAATACCGGAAGGAACCCGCGCTATGACGGCAATAAAA
AGACAGAATAAAACGCACGGGTGTTGGGTCGTTTGTTCATAAACGCGGGGTTCGGTCCCAGGGCTGGCAC
TCTGTCGATACCCCACCGAGACCCCATTGGGGCCAATACGCCCGCGTTTCTTCCTTTTCCCCACCCCACC
CCCCAAGTTCGGGTGAAGGCCCAGGGCTCGCAGCCAACGTCGGGGCGGCAGGCCCTGCCATAGCAGATCT
GCGCAGCTGGGGCTCTAGGGGGTATCCCC
[124 nt withheld, positions 1710-1833]
C
[91 nt withheld, positions 1835-1925]
A
[49 nt withheld, positions 1927-1975]
CCTTTGACGTTGGAGTCCACGTTCTTT
[37 nt withheld, positions 2003-2039]
ACCCTATCTCGGTCTATTCTTTTGATTTATAAGGGATTTTGCCGATTTCGGCCTATTGGTTAAAAAATGA
GCTGATTTAACAAAAATTTAACGCGAATTATCCTCGAGCTACCGGGTAGGGGAGGCGCTTTTCCCAAGGC
AGTCTGGAGCATGCGCTTTAGCAGCCCCGCTGGGCACTTGGCGCTACACAAGTGGCCTCTGGCCTCGCAC
ACATTCCACATCCACCGGTAGGCGCCAACCGGCTCCGTTCTTTGGTGGCCCCTTCGCGCCACCTTCTACT
CCTCCCCTAGTCAGGAAGTTCCCCCCCGCCCCGCAGCTCGCGTCGTGCAGGACGTGACAAATGGAAGTAG
CACGTCTCACTAGTCTCGTGCAGATGGACAGCACCGCTGAGCAATGGAAGCGGGTAGGCCTTTGGGGCAG
CGGCCAATAGCAGCTTTGCTCCTTCGCTTTCTGGGCTCAGAGGCTGGGAAGGGGTGGGTCCGGGGGCGGG
CTCAGGGGCGGGCTCAGGGGCGGGGCGGGCGCCCGAAGGTCCTCCGGAGGCCCGGCATTCTGCACGCTTC
AAAAGCGCACGTCTGCCGCGCTGTTCTCCTCTTCCTCATCTCCGGGCCTTTCGACTCTAGACACGTGTTG
ACAATTAATCATCGGCATAGTATATCGGCATAGTATAATACGACAAGGTGAGGAACTAAACCATGGTGAG
CAAGGGCGAGGAGCTGTTCACCGGGGTGGTGCCCATCCTGGTCGAGCTGGACGGCGACGTAAACGGCCAC
AAGTTCAGCGTGTCCGGCGAGGGCGAGGGCGATGCCACCTACGGCAAGCTGACCCTGAAGTTCATCTGCA
CCACCGGCAAGCTGCCCGTGCCCTGGCCCACCCTCGTGACCACCTTCACCTACGGCGTGCAGTGCTTCGC
CCGCTACCCCGACCACATGAAGCAGCACGACTTCTTCAAGTCCGCCATGCCCGAAGGCTACGTCCAGGAG
CGCACCATCTTCTTCAAGGACGACGGCAACTACAAGACCCGCGCCGAGGTGAAGTTCGAGGGCGACACCC
TGGTGAACCGCATCGAGCTGAAGGGCATCGACTTCAAGGAGGACGGCAACATCCTGGGGCACAAGCTGGA
GTACAACTACAACAGCCACAAGGTCTATATCACCGCCGACAAGCAGAAGAACGGCATCAAGGTGAACTTC
AAGACCCGCCACAACATCGAGGACGGCAGCGTGCAGCTCGCCGACCACTACCAGCAGAACACCCCCATCG
GCGACGGCCCCGTGCTGCTGCCCGACAACCACTACCTGAGCACCCAGTCCGCCCTGAGCAAAGACCCCAA
CGAGAAGCGCGATCACATGGTCCTGCTGGAGTTCGTGACCGCCGCCGGGATCACTCTCGGCATGGACGAG
CTGTACAAGGCCAAGCCTTTGTCTCAAGAAGAATCCACCCTCATTGAAAGAGCAACGGCTACAATCAACA
GCATCCCCATCTCTGAAGACTACAGCGTCGCCAGCGCAGCTCTCTCTAGCGACGGCCGCATCTTCACTGG
TGTCAATGTATATCATTTTACTGGGGGACCTTGTGCAGAACTCGTGGTGCTGGGCACTGCTGCTGCTGCG
GCAGCTGGCAACCTGACTTGTATCGTCGCGATCGGAAATGAGAACAGGGGCATCTTGAGCCCCTGCGGAC
GGTGCCGACAGGTGCTTCTCGATCTGCATCCTGGGATCAAAGCCATAGTGAAGGACAGTGATGGACAGCC
GACGGCAGTTGGGATTCGTGAATTGCTGCCCTCTGGTTATGTGTGGGAGGGCTAAGCACTTCGTGGCCGA
GGAGCAGGACTGACACGTGCTACGAGATTTCGATTCCACCGCCGCCTTCTATGAAAGGTTGGGCTTCGGA
ATCGTTTTCCGGGACGCCGGCTGGATGATCCTCCAGCGCGGGGATCTCATGCTGGAGTTCTTCGCCCACC
CCAACTTGTTTATTGCAGCTTATAATGGTTACAAATAAAGCAATAGCATCACAAATTTCACAAATAAAGC
ATTTTTTTCACTGCATTCTAGTTGTGGTTTGTCCAAACTCATCAATGTATCTTATCATGTCTGTATACCG
TCGACCTCTAGCTAGAGCTTGGCGTAATCATGGTCATAGCTGTTTCCTGTGTGAAATTGTTATCCGCTCA
CAATTCCACACAACATACGAGCCGGAAGCATAAAGTGTAAAGCCTGGGGTGCCTAATGAGTGAGCTAACT
CACATTAATTGCGTTGCGCTCACTGCCCGCTTTCCAGTCGGGAAACCTGTCGTGCCAGCTGCATTAATGA
ATCGGCCAACGCGCGGGGAGAGGCGGTTTGCGTATTGGGCGCTCTTCCGCTTCCTCGCTCACTGACTCGC
TGCGCTCGGTCGTTCGGCTGCGGCGAGCGGTATCAGCTCACTCAAAGGCGGTAATACGGTTATCCACAGA
ATCAGGGGATAACGCAGGAAAGAACATGTGAGCAAAAGGCCAGCAAAAGGCCAGGAACCGTAAAAAGGCC
GCGTTGCTGGCGTTTTTCCATAGGCTCCGCCCCCCTGACGAGCATCACAAAAATCGACGCTCAAGTCAGA
GGTGGCGAAACCCGACAGGACTATAAAGATACCAGGCGTTTCCCCCTGGAAGCTCCCTCGTGCGCTCTCC
TGTTCCGACCCTGCCGCTTACCGGATACCTGTCCGCCTTTCTCCCTTCGGGAAGCGTGGCGCTTTCTCAT
AGCTCACGCTGTAGGTATCTCAGTTCGGTGTAGGTCGTTCGCTCCAAGCTGGGCTGTGTGCACGAACCCC
CCGTTCAGCCCGACCGCTGCGCCTTATCCGGTAACTATCGTCTTGAGTCCAACCCGGTAAGACACGACTT
ATCGCCACTGGCAGCAGCCACTGGTAACAGGATTAGCAGAGCGAGGTATGTAGGCGGTGCTACAGAGTTC
TTGAAGTGGTGGCCTAACTACGGCTACACTAGAAGAACAGTATTTGGTATCTGCGCTCTGCTGAAGCCAG
TTACCTTCGGAAAAAGAGTTGGTAGCTCTTGATCCGGCAAACAAACCACCGCTGGTAGCGGTGGTTTTTT
TGTTTGCAAGCAGCAGATTACGCGCAGAAAAAAAGGATCTCAAGAAGATCCTTTGATCTTTTCTACGGGG
TCTGACGCTCAGTGGAACGAAAACTCACGTTAAGGGATTTTGGTCATGAGATTATCAAAAAGGATCTTCA
CCTAGATCCTTTTAAATTAAAAATGAAGTTTTAAATCAATCTAAAGTATATATGAGTAAACTTGGTCTGA
CAGTTACCAATGCTTAATCAGTGAGGCACCTATCTCAGCGATCTGTCTATTTCGTTCATCCATAGTTGCC
TGACTCCCCGTCGTGTAGATAACTACGATACGGGAGGGCTTACCATCTGGCCCCAGTGCTGCAATGATAC
CGCGAGACCCACGCTCACCGGCTCCAGATTTATCAGCAATAAACCAGCCAGCCGGAAGGGCCGAGCGCAG
AAGTGGTCCTGCAACTTTATCCGCCTCCATCCAGTCTATTAATTGTTGCCGGGAAGCTAGAGTAAGTAGT
TCGCCAGTTAATAGTTTGCGCAACGTTGTTGCCATTGCTACAGGCATCGTGGTGTCACGCTCGTCGTTTG
GTATGGCTTCATTCAGCTTCGGTTCCCAACGATCAAGGCGAGTTACATGATCCCCCATGTTGTGCAAAAA
AGCGGTTAGCTCCTTCGGTCCTCCGATCGTTGTCAGAAGTAAGTTGGCCGCAGTGTTATCACTCATGGTT
ATGGCAGCACTGCATAATTCTCTTACTGTCATGCCATCCGTAAGATGCTTTTCTGTGACTGGTGAGTACT
CAACCAAGTCATTCTGAGAATAGTGTATGCGGCGACCGAGTTGCTCTTGCCCGGCGTCAATACGGGATAA
TACCGCGCCACATAGCAGAACTTTAAAAGTGCTCATCATTGGAAAACGTTCTTCGGGGCGAAAACTCTCA
AGGATCTTACCGCTGTTGAGATCCAGTTCGATGTAACCCACTCGTGCACCCAACTGATCTTCAGCATCTT
TTACTTTCACCAGCGTTTCTGGGTGAGCAAAAACAGGAAGGCAAAATGCCGCAAAAAAGGGAATAAGGGC
GACACGGAAATGTTGAATACTCATACTCTTCCTTTTTCAATATTATTGAAGCATTTATCAGGGTTATTGT
CTCATGAGCGGATACATATTTGAATGTATTTAGAAAAATAAACAAATAGGGGTTCCGCGCACATTTCCCC
GAAAAGTGCCACCTGACGTCGACGGATCGGGAGATCTCCCGATCCCCTATGGTGCACTCTCAGTACAATC
TGCTCTGATGCCGCATAGTTAAGCCAGTATCTGCTCCCTGCTTGTGTGTTGGAGGTCGCTGAGTAGTGCG
CGAGCAAAATTTAAGCTACAACAAGGCAAGGCTTGACCGACAATTGCATGAAGAATCTGCTTAGGGTTAG
GCGTTTTGCGCTGCTTCGCGATGTACGGGCCAGATATACGCGTTGACATTGATTATTGACTAGTTATTAA
TAGTAATCAATTACGGGGTCATTAGTTCATAGCCCATATATGGAGTTCCGCGTTACATAACTTACGGTAA
ATGGCCCGCCTGGCTGACCGCCCAACGACCCCCGCCCATTGACGTCAATAATGACGTATGTTCCCATAGT
AACGCCAATAGGGACTTTCCATTGACGTCAATGGGTGGAGTATTTACGGTAAACTGCCCACTTGGCAGTA
CATCAAGTGTATCATATGCCAAGTACGCCCCCTATTGACGTCAATGACGGTAAATGGCCCGCCTGGCATT
ATGCCCAGTACATGACCTTATGGGACTTTCCTACTTGGCAGTACATCTACGTATTAGTCATCGCTATTAC
CATG
